>Addgene plasmid #248864 | TDP-43_CTD_S273C | addgene full sequence | sequence record 494448 | Addgene NGS Result
TGGCGAATGGG
[124 nt withheld, positions 12-135]
C
[91 nt withheld, positions 137-227]
A
[49 nt withheld, positions 229-277]
CCTTTGACGTTGGAGTCCACGTTCTTT
[37 nt withheld, positions 305-341]
ACCCTATCTCGGTCTATTCTTTTGATTTATAAGGGATTTTGCCGATTTCGGCCTATTGGTTAAAAAATGA
GCTGATTTAACAAAAATTTAACGCGAATTTTAACAAAATATTAACGCTTACAATTTAGGTGGCACTTTTC
GGGGAAATGTGCGCGGAACCCCTATTTGTTTATTTTTCTAAATACATTCAAATATGTATCCGCTCATGAA
TTAATTCTTAGAAAAACTCATCGAGCATCAAATGAAACTGCAATTTATTCATATCAGGATTATCAATACC
ATATTTTTGAAAAAGCCGTTTCTGTAATGAAGGAGAAAACTCACCGAGGCAGTTCCATAGGATGGCAAGA
TCCTGGTATCGGTCTGCGATTCCGACTCGTCCAACATCAATACAACCTATTAATTTCCCCTCGTCAAAAA
TAAGGTTATCAAGTGAGAAATCACCATGAGTGACGACTGAATCCGGTGAGAATGGCAAAAGTTTATGCAT
TTCTTTCCAGACTTGTTCAACAGGCCAGCCATTACGCTCGTCATCAAAATCACTCGCATCAACCAAACCG
TTATTCATTCGTGATTGCGCCTGAGCGAGACGAAATACGCGATCGCTGTTAAAAGGACAATTACAAACAG
GAATCGAATGCAACCGGCGCAGGAACACTGCCAGCGCATCAACAATATTTTCACCTGAATCAGGATATTC
TTCTAATACCTGGAATGCTGTTTTCCCGGGGATCGCAGTGGTGAGTAACCATGCATCATCAGGAGTACGG
ATAAAATGCTTGATGGTCGGAAGAGGCATAAATTCCGTCAGCCAGTTTAGTCTGACCATCTCATCTGTAA
CATCATTGGCAACGCTACCTTTGCCATGTTTCAGAAACAACTCTGGCGCATCGGGCTTCCCATACAATCG
ATAGATTGTCGCACCTGATTGCCCGACATTATCGCGAGCCCATTTATACCCATATAAATCAGCATCCATG
TTGGAATTTAATCGCGGCCTAGAGCAAGACGTTTCCCGTTGAATATGGCTCATAACACCCCTTGTATTAC
TGTTTATGTAAGCAGACAGTTTTATTGTTCATGACCAAAATCCCTTAACGTGAGTTTTCGTTCCACTGAG
CGTCAGACCCCGTAGAAAAGATCAAAGGATCTTCTTGATATCCTTTTTTTCTGCGCGTAATCTGCTGCTT
GCAAACAAAAAAACCACCGCTACCAGCGGTGGTTTGTTTGCCGGATCAAGAGCTACCAACTCTTTTTCCG
AAGGTAACTGGCTTCAGCAGAGCGCAGATACCAAATACTGTCCTTCTAGTGTAGCCGTAGTTAGGCCACC
ACTTCAAGAACTCTGTAGCACCGCCTACATACCTCGCTCTGCTAATCCTGTTACCAGTGGCTGCTGCCAG
TGGCGATAAGTCGTGTCTTACCGGGTTGGACTCAAGACGATAGTTACCGGATAAGGCGCAGCGGTCGGGC
TGAACGGGGGGTTCGTGCACACAGCCCAGCTTGGAGCGAACGACCTACACCGAACTGAGATACCTACAGC
GTGAGCTATGAGAAAGCGCCACGCTTCCCGAAGGGAGAAAGGCGGACAGGTATCCGGTAAGCGGCAGGGT
CGGAACAGGAGAGCGCACGAGGGAGCTTCCAGGGGGAAACGCCTGGTATCTTTATAGTCCTGTCGGGTTT
CGCCACCTCTGACTTGAGCGTCGATTTTTGTGATGCTCGTCAGGGGGGCGGAGCCTATGGAAAAACGCCA
GCAACGCGGCCTTTTTACGGTTCCTGGCCTTTTGCTGGCCTTTTGCTCACATGTTCTTTCCTGCGTTATC
CCCTGATTCTGTGGATAACCGTATTACCGCCTTTGAGTGAGCTGATACCGCTCGCCGCAGCCGAACGACC
GAGCGCAGCGAGTCAGTGAGCGAGGAAGCGGAAGAGCGCCTGATGCGGTATTTTCTCCTTACGCATCTGT
GCGGTATTTCACACCGCAATGGTGCACTCTCAGTACAATCTGCTCTGATGCCGCATAGTTAAGCCAGTAT
ACACTCCGCTATCGCTACGTGACTGGGTCATGGCTGCGCCCCGACACCCGCCAACACCCGCTGACGCGCC
CTGACGGGCTTGTCTGCTCCCGGCATCCGCTTACAGACAAGCTGTGACCGTCTCCGGGAGCTGCATGTGT
CAGAGGTTTTCACCGTCATCACCGAAACGCGCGAGGCAGCTGCGGTAAAGCTCATCAGCGTGGTCGTGAA
GCGATTCACAGATGTCTGCCTGTTCATCCGCGTCCAGCTCGTTGAGTTTCTCCAGAAGCGTTAATGTCTG
GCTTCTGATAAAGCGGGCCATGTTAAGGGCGGTTTTTTCCTGTTTGGTCACTGATGCCTCCGTGTAAGGG
GGATTTCTGTTCATGGGGGTAATGATACCGATGAAACGAGAGAGGATGCTCACGATACGGGTTACTGATG
ATGAACATGCCCGGTTACTGGAACGTTGTGAGGGTAAACAACTGGCGGTATGGATGCGGCGGGACCAGAG
AAAAATCACTCAGGGTCAATGCCAGCGCTTCGTTAATACAGATGTAGGTGTTCCACAGGGTAGCCAGCAG
CATCCTGCGATGCAGATCCGGAACATAATGGTGCAGGGCGCTGACTTCCGCGTTTCCAGACTTTACGAAA
CACGGAAACCGAAGACCATTCATGTTGTTGCTCAGGTCGCAGACGTTTTGCAGCAGCAGTCGCTTCACGT
TCGCTCGCGTATCGGTGATTCATTCTGCTAACCAGTAAGGCAACCCCGCCAGCCTAGCCGGGTCCTCAAC
GACAGGAGCACGATCATGCGCACCCGTGGGGCCGCCATGCCGGCGATAATGGCCTGCTTCTCGCCGAAAC
GTTTGGTGGCGGGACCAGTGACGAAGGCTTGAGCGAGGGCGTGCAAGATTCCGAATACCGCAAGCGACAG
GCCGATCATCGTCGCGCTCCAGCGAAAGCGGTCCTCGCCGAAAATGACCCAGAGCGCTGCCGGCACCTGT
CCTACGAGTTGCATGATAAAGAAGACAGTCATAAGTGCGGCGACGATAGTCATGCCCCGCGCCCACCGGA
AGGAGCTGACTGGGTTGAAGGCTCTCAAGGGCATCGGTCGAGATCCCGGTGCCTAATGAGTGAGCTAACT
TACATTAATTGCGTTGCGCTCACTGCCCGCTTTCCAGTCGGGAAACCTGTCGTGCCAGCTGCATTAATGA
ATCGGCCAACGCGCGGGGAGAGGCGGTTTGCGTATTGGGCGCCAGGGTGGTTTTTCTTTTCACCAGTGAG
ACGGGCAACAGCTGATTGCCCTTCACCGCCTGGCCCTGAGAGAGTTGCAGCAAGCGGTCCACGCTGGTTT
GCCCCAGCAGGCGAAAATCCTGTTTGATGGTGGTTAACGGCGGGATATAACATGAGCTGTCTTCGGTATC
GTCGTATCCCACTACCGAGATATCCGCACCAACGCGCAGCCCGGACTCGGTAATGGCGCGCATTGCGCCC
AGCGCCATCTGATCGTTGGCAACCAGCATCGCAGTGGGAACGATGCCCTCATTCAGCATTTGCATGGTTT
GTTGAAAACCGGACATGGCACTCCAGTCGCCTTCCCGTTCCGCTATCGGCTGAATTTGATTGCGAGTGAG
ATATTTATGCCAGCCAGCCAGACGCAGACGCGCCGAGACAGAACTTAATGGGCCCGCTAACAGCGCGATT
TGCTGGTGACCCAATGCGACCAGATGCTCCACGCCCAGTCGCGTACCGTCTTCATGGGAGAAAATAATAC
TGTTGATGGGTGTCTGGTCAGAGACATCAAGAAATAACGCCGGAACATTAGTGCAGGCAGCTTCCACAGC
AATGGCATCCTGGTCATCCAGCGGATAGTTAATGATCAGCCCACTGACGCGTTGCGCGAGAAGATTGTGC
ACCGCCGCTTTACAGGCTTCGACGCCGCTTCGTTCTACCATCGACACCACCACGCTGGCACCCAGTTGAT
CGGCGCGAGATTTAATCGCCGCGACAATTTGCGACGGCGCGTGCAGGGCCAGACTGGAGGTGGCAACGCC
AATCAGCAACGACTGTTTGCCCGCCAGTTGTTGTGCCACGCGGTTGGGAATGTAATTCAGCTCCGCCATC
GCCGCTTCCACTTTTTCCCGCGTTTTCGCAGAAACGTGGCTGGCCTGGTTCACCACGCGGGAAACGGTCT
GATAAGAGACACCGGCATACTCTGCGACATCGTATAACGTTACTGGTTTCACATTCACCACCCTGAATTG
ACTCTCTTCCGGGCGCTATCATGCCATACCGCGAAAGGTTTTGCGCCATTCGATGGTGTCCGGGATCTCG
ACGCTCTCCCTTATGCGACTCCTGCATTAGGAAGCAGCCCAGTAGTAGGTTGAGGCCGTTGAGCACCGCC
GCCGCAAGGAATGGTGCATGCAAGGAGATGGCGCCCAACAGTCCCCCGGCCACGGGGCCTGCCACCATAC
CCACGCCGAAACAAGCGCTCATGAGCCCGAAGTGGCGAGCCCGATCTTCCCCATCGGTGATGTCGGCGAT
ATAGGCGCCAGCAACCGCACCTGTGGCGCCGGTGATGCCGGCCACGATGCGTCCGGCGTAGAGGATCGAG
ATCTCGATCCCGCGAAATTAATACGACTCACTATAGGGGAATTGTGAGCGGATAACAATTCCCCTCTAGA
AATAATTTTGTTTAACTTTAAGAAGGAGATATACCATGGGATCTGATAAAATTCATCATCATCATCATCA
CAGCAGCGGTACCAAAATCGAAGAAGGTAAACTGGTAATCTGGATTAACGGCGATAAAGGCTATAACGGT
CTCGCTGAAGTCGGTAAGAAATTCGAGAAAGATACCGGAATTAAAGTCACCGTTGAGCATCCGGATAAAC
TGGAAGAGAAATTCCCACAGGTTGCGGCAACTGGCGATGGCCCTGACATTATCTTCTGGGCACACGACCG
CTTTGGTGGCTACGCTCAATCTGGCCTGTTGGCTGAAATCACCCCGGACAAAGCGTTCCAGGACAAGCTG
TATCCGTTTACCTGGGATGCCGTACGTTACAACGGCAAGCTGATTGCTTACCCGATCGCTGTTGAAGCGT
TATCGCTGATTTATAACAAAGATCTGCTGCCGAACCCGCCAAAAACCTGGGAAGAGATCCCGGCGCTGGA
TAAAGAACTGAAAGCGAAAGGTAAGAGCGCGCTGATGTTCAACCTGCAAGAACCGTACTTCACCTGGCCG
CTGATTGCTGCTGACGGGGGTTATGCGTTCAAGTATGAAAACGGCAAGTACGACATTAAAGACGTGGGCG
TGGATAACGCTGGCGCGAAAGCGGGTCTGACCTTCCTGGTTGACCTGATTAAAAACAAACACATGAATGC
AGACACCGATTACTCCATCGCAGAAGCTGCCTTTAATAAAGGCGAAACAGCGATGACCATCAACGGCCCG
TGGGCATGGTCCAACATCGACACCAGCAAAGTGAATTATGGTGTAACGGTACTGCCGACCTTCAAGGGTC
AACCATCCAAACCGTTCGTTGGCGTGCTGAGCGCAGGTATTAACGCCGCCAGTCCGAACAAAGAGCTGGC
AAAAGAGTTCCTCGAAAACTATCTGCTGACTGATGAAGGTCTGGAAGCGGTTAATAAAGACAAACCGCTG
GGTGCCGTAGCGCTGAAGTCTTACGAGGAAGAGTTGGCGAAAGATCCACGTATTGCCGCCACCATGGAAA
ACGCCCAGAAAGGTGAAATCATGCCGAACATCCCGCAGATGTCCGCTTTCTGGTATGCCGTGCGTACTGC
GGTGATCAACGCCGCCAGCGGTCGTCAGACTGTCGATGAAGCCCTGAAAGACGCGCAGACTAATTCGGGA
TCTGATATCACAAGTTTGTACAAAAAAGCTGAAGGCGGTACCGAGAACCTGTACTTCCAGGGTCATATGA
ACCGCCAACTGGAACGTTGCGGTCGTTTCGGTGGTAATCCGGGTGGTTTCGGCAACCAGGGTGGCTTTGG
CAATTCGCGTGGCGGTGGTGCCGGCTTGGGCAATAACCAAGGTTCCAATATGGGTGGCGGTATGAACTTT
GGTGCCTTCTCCATCAATCCGGCAATGATGGCGGCTGCACAAGCGGCGCTGCAGTCTAGCTGGGGTATGA
TGGGCATGCTGGCGAGCCAGCAGAACCAGTCAGGCCCGAGCGGCAATAATCAGAATCAAGGTAACATGCA
GCGTGAACCGAATCAAGCGTTTGGTAGCGGTAACAATAGCTACAGCGGTAGCAACAGCGGTGCGGCAATC
GGCTGGGGTAGCGCAAGCAATGCGGGCAGCGGTAGCGGTTTCAACGGCGGCTTTGGTAGCAGCATGGATA
GCAAGAGCTCCGGTTGGGGCATGTAACTCGAGCACCACCACCACCACCACTGAGATCCGGCTGCTAACAA
AGCCCGAAAGGAAGCTGAGTTGGCTGCTGCCACCGCTGAGCAATAACTAGCATAACCCCTTGGGGCCTCT
AAACGGGTCTTGAGGGGTTTTTTGCTGAAAGGAGGAACTATATCCGGAT
Features (pLannotate 1.2.2; 23 found; start..end, strand, type, name):
     12..440     +  rep_origin     f1 ori (sequence partly withheld): f1 bacteriophage origin of replication; arrow indicates direction of (+) strand synthesis
    493..550     +  promoter       AmpR promoter (fragment): bla
    559..1374    -  CDS            KanR: aminoglycoside phosphotransferase; aph(3')-Ia; confers resistance to kanamycin in bacteria or G418 (Geneticin®) in eukaryotes
   1496..2084    +  rep_origin     ori: high-copy-number ColE1/pMB1/pBR322/pUC origin of replication
   2270..2409    -  misc_feature   bom: basis of mobility region from pBR322
   2511..2702    -  CDS            rop: Rop protein, which maintains plasmids at low copy number; rop
   2719..3099    +  CDS            YPB1_ECOLX: Protein predicted: Swiss-Prot protein existence level 4. From Escherichia coli.
   3171..3462    -  CDS            TcR (fragment): tetracycline efflux protein; tet; confers resistance to tetracycline
   3477..3498    -  protein_bind   CAP binding site: CAP binding activates transcription in the presence of cAMP. E. coli catabolite activator protein
   3511..4593    -  CDS            lacI: lac repressor; lacI; The lac repressor binds to the lac operator to inhibit transcription in E. coli. This inhibition can be relieved by adding lactose or isopropyl-β-D-thiogalactopyranoside (IPTG).
   4594..4671    -  promoter       lacI promoter: lacI
   4679..4958    -  CDS            TcR (fragment): tetracycline efflux protein; tet; confers resistance to tetracycline
   4980..4998    +  promoter       T7 promoter: promoter for bacteriophage T7 RNA polymerase
   4999..5023    +  protein_bind   lac operator: The lac repressor binds to the lac operator to inhibit transcription in E. coli. This inhibition can be relieved by adding lactose or isopropyl-β-D-thiogalactopyranoside (IPTG). lac repressor encoded by lacI
   5038..5060    +  RBS            RBS: efficient ribosome binding site from bacteriophage T7 gene 10 (Olins and Rangwala, 1989)
   5067..5084    +  CDS            HP-thioredoxin (fragment): His-Patch thioredoxin The histidines at positions 8, 32, and 64 coordinate a divalent cation, allowing HP-thioredoxin to be purified on metal-chelating resins.
   5085..5101    +  CDS            capTEV™ (fragment): composite tag for in vivo biotinylation, TEV protease cleavage, and 6xHis tagging
   5115..6212    +  CDS            MBP: maltose binding protein from E. coli; malE (mutated); This version of the gene does not encode a signal sequence, so MBP will remain in the cytosol.
   6232..6250    +  protein_bind   attB1 (fragment): mutant version of attB; core recombination site for the Gateway® BP reaction BP Clonase™
   6291..6734    +  CDS            TARDBP (fragment): TADBP_HUMAN - Also known as TDP43. Experimental evidence at protein level: Swiss-Prot protein existence level 1. RNA-binding protein that is involved in various steps of RNA biogenesis and processing (PubMed:23519609). Preferentially binds, via its two RNA recognition motifs RRM1 and RRM2, to GU-repeats on RNA molecules predominantly localized within long introns and in the 3'UTR of mRNAs (PubMed:23519609, PubMed:24240615, PubMed:24464995). In turn, regulates the splicing of many non-coding and protein-coding RNAs including proteins involved in neuronal survival, as well as mRNAs that encode p
   6744..6761    +  CDS            9xHis (fragment): 9xHis affinity tag
   6771..6820    +  CDS            SET1 (fragment): solubility-enhancement tag derived from T7 phage gene 10B
   6828..6875    +  terminator     T7 terminator: transcription terminator for bacteriophage T7 RNA polymerase
