[The description below was written by a language model from this plasmid's Addgene catalogue record and pLannotate feature annotations shown in this document.]
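Description:
TDP-43_CTD_S273C is a bacterial expression plasmid of about 6.9 kb built on the pTHMT backbone, a pET-style vector for T7-driven protein production in E. coli. It carries a ColE1/pMB1-type origin together with bom and rop elements, an f1 phage origin, and an aph(3')-Ia kanamycin resistance gene for selection. The catalogue lists it as high copy, although rop is normally associated with reduced copy number. Short tetracycline-resistance fragments flanking the lacI region appear to be backbone remnants rather than functional markers.

The expression cassette consists of a T7 promoter with an adjacent lac operator, the T7 gene 10 ribosome binding site and a T7 terminator. A plasmid-borne lacI gene keeps transcription repressed until IPTG is added in a host that supplies T7 RNA polymerase. The open reading frame begins with a short N-terminal His tag region (annotated only as small tag fragments), followed by cytosolic maltose binding protein lacking its signal sequence, a linker containing a partial attB1-like sequence, and then the roughly 447 bp insert. This insert encodes the C-terminal domain of human TDP-43 (TARDBP) with a serine-to-cysteine substitution at position 273. MBP serves as a solubility and purification partner for this aggregation-prone, disordered domain. The feature table does not clearly annotate a protease cleavage site between MBP and the insert. Small His-tag and SET1 fragments are annotated downstream of the insert, and the record does not indicate whether they are translated.

The construct is intended for recombinant production and purification of the S273C variant. The record does not say why the cysteine was introduced, but the associated work concerns helix-mediated multimerization of the conserved region of the TDP-43 C-terminal domain.
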