Addgene plasmid #248864: TDP-43_CTD_S273C
Purpose: Expresses MBP-tagged C-terminal domain of TDP-43 with S273C.
Depositing lab: Nicolas Fawzi. Depositing organization: Brown University. Publication: Structural details of helix-mediated multimerization of the conserved region of TDP-43 C-terminal domain. Rizuan A, Shenoy J, Mohanty P, Dos Passos PM, Mercado Ortiz JF, Bai L, Viswanathan R, Zaborowksy J, Wang SH, Johnson V, Mamede LD, Titus AR, Ayala YM, Ghirlando R, Mittal J, Fawzi NL. Nat Commun. 2025 Nov 26;16(1):10528. doi: 10.1038/s41467-025-65546-w. PubMed 41298366.
Backbone
  Vector backbone: pTHMT
  Backbone size w/o insert (bp): 6458
  Total vector size (bp): 6905
  Vector type: Bacterial Expression
Growth in bacteria
  Bacterial resistance: Kanamycin, 50 μg/mL
  Growth temperature: 37°C
  Growth strain: DH5alpha
  Copy number: High Copy
Gene/Insert
  Gene/Insert name: TDP-43_CTD_S273C
  Species: H. sapiens (human)
  Insert size (bp): 447
  Mutation: changed S273C
  Entrez Gene: TARDBP (a.k.a. ALS10, TDP-43)
  Tag / fusion protein: 6xHis tags-MBP (N terminal on backbone)
Terms and licenses: Academic/Nonprofit Terms; Industry Terms: Not Available to Industry
Depositor comments: Please visit https://doi.org/10.1101/2024.07.05.602258 for bioRxiv preprint.
How to cite: TDP-43_CTD_S273C was a gift from Nicolas Fawzi (Addgene plasmid # 248864 ; http://n2t.net/addgene:248864 ; RRID:Addgene_248864)
